Addgene plasmid #110994: CTRP-COMP-blac-flag-his
Purpose: Expresses pentamerised full-length protein ectodomain with no N-linked glycans in mammalian cells. Contains a C-terminal rat Cd4 d3+4 tag, COMP pentamerisation domain, flag- and 6xHis tags.
Depositing lab: Gavin Wright. Depositing organization: Wellcome Sanger Institute. Publication: Systematic Identification of Plasmodium Falciparum Sporozoite Membrane Protein Interactions Reveals an Essential Role for the p24 Complex in Host Infection. Knockel J, Dundas K, Yang ASP, Galaway F, Metcalf T, Gemert GV, Sauerwein RW, Rayner JC, Billker O, Wright GJ. Mol Cell Proteomics. 2021;20:100038. doi: 10.1074/mcp.RA120.002432. Epub 2021 Jan 27. PubMed 33515807.
Backbone
  Vector backbone: pTT3
  Backbone manufacturer: pTT3 was obtained from Yves Durocher, National Research Council of Canada-Biotechnology Research Institute
  Backbone size w/o insert (bp): 7661
  Vector type: Mammalian Expression
Growth in bacteria
  Bacterial resistance: Ampicillin, 100 μg/mL
  Growth temperature: 37°C
  Growth strain: DH5alpha
  Copy number: Unknown
Gene/Insert
  Gene/Insert name: circumsporozoite- and TRAP-related protein (CTRP) (alt name: PF3D7_0315200)
  Species: Synthetic
  Insert size (bp): 6342
  Mutation: All NXT/S sites mutated to NXA, where X is any amino acid except Proline
  Entrez Gene: CTRP (a.k.a. PFC0640w)
  Promoter: CMV
  Tag / fusion protein: Exogenous signal peptide of mouse origin (N terminal on insert); rat Cd4d3+4, beta-lactamase, triple FLAG tag, 6xHis tag (C terminal on insert)
  Cloning method: Restriction Enzyme; 5′ cloning site Not1 (not destroyed); 3′ cloning site Asc1 (not destroyed)
Terms and licenses: Academic/Nonprofit Terms; Industry Terms: Not Available to Industry
How to cite: CTRP-COMP-blac-flag-his was a gift from Gavin Wright (Addgene plasmid # 110994 ; http://n2t.net/addgene:110994 ; RRID:Addgene_110994)
