[The description below was written by a language model from this plasmid's Addgene catalogue record and pLannotate feature annotations shown in this document.]
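Description:
CTRP-COMP-blac-flag-his is a mammalian expression plasmid of about 13.9 kb built on the pTT3 backbone. It is designed for secreted production of a pentameric form of the Plasmodium falciparum circumsporozoite- and TRAP-related protein (CTRP, PF3D7_0315200) ectodomain. It is propagated in E. coli through a high-copy ColE1/pUC-type origin with ampicillin selection (AmpR under its own promoter). The backbone also carries an Epstein-Barr virus oriP fragment, which permits episomal maintenance in cells that supply EBNA1. Small lac promoter/operator and lacI remnants are cloning-vector leftovers.

Expression is driven by the CMV enhancer and promoter, followed by adenovirus-derived leader and splice sequences and a chimeric intron. The short hit to an adenoviral terminal protein on the opposite strand probably reflects this leader region rather than a functional gene. Transcription ends at a rabbit β-globin poly(A) signal.

The open reading frame begins with an exogenous mouse immunoglobulin signal peptide that directs secretion. This is followed by the roughly 6.3 kb synthetic CTRP insert, cloned between retained NotI and AscI sites. This region is unannotated in the feature tables. All N-X-S/T sequons in the insert were changed to N-X-A to prevent N-linked glycosylation in mammalian cells.

Downstream, the ectodomain is fused in turn to:
- rat Cd4 domains 3+4
- the COMP coiled-coil segment, which assembles the fusion into pentamers and so raises binding avidity
- a signal-less β-lactamase, which can serve as an enzymatic reporter
- a 3xFLAG tag
- a 6xHis tag, which is listed in the catalogue but not annotated in the tables

The associated publication is a systematic screen of sporozoite membrane protein interactions, and a highly avid, enzyme-tagged fusion like this one suits use as a probe for detecting such interactions. The depositor and sequencing-derived records differ by only two nucleotides in length and have matching annotations.
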