Features (pLannotate 1.2.2; 20 found; start..end, strand, type, name):
    184..273     +  intron         chimeric intron (fragment): chimera between introns from adenovirus and immunoglobulin heavy chain genes
    292..338     +  CDS            IgH signal sequence (fragment): signal sequence from the mouse immunoglobulin heavy chain variable region
   6691..7251    +  CDS            Cd4 (fragment): CD4_RAT - Experimental evidence at protein level: Swiss-Prot protein existence level 1. Integral membrane glycoprotein that plays an essential role in the immune response and serves multiple functions in responses against both external and internal offenses. In T-cells, functions primarily as a coreceptor for MHC class II molecule:peptide complex. The antigens presented by class II peptides are derived from extracellular proteins while class I peptides are derived from cytosolic proteins. Interacts simultaneously with the T-cell receptor (TCR) and the MHC class II presented by antigen presenti
   7288..7455    +  CDS            COMP (fragment): COMP_HUMAN - Experimental evidence at protein level: Swiss-Prot protein existence level 1. May play a role in the structural integrity of cartilage via its interaction with other extracellular matrix proteins such as the collagens and fibronectin. Can mediate the interaction of chondrocytes with the cartilage extracellular matrix through interaction with cell surface integrin receptors. Could play a role in the pathogenesis of osteoarthritis. Potent suppressor of apoptosis in both primary chondrocytes and transformed cells. Suppresses apoptosis by blocking the activation of caspase-3 and by in
   7463..8250    +  CDS            bla(M) (fragment): β-lactamase lacking the signal sequence; bla(M); allows cytosolic expression of β-lactamase
   8257..8322    +  CDS            3xFLAG: three tandem FLAG® epitope tags, followed by an enterokinase cleavage site
   8384..8439    +  polyA_signal   β-globin poly(A) signal: rabbit β-globin polyadenylation signal (Gil and Proudfoot, 1987)
   8953..10634   -  rep_origin     oriP (fragment): Epstein-Barr virus oriP replication origin (Yates et al., 2000)
  10761..10865   +  promoter       AmpR promoter: bla
  10866..11726   +  CDS            AmpR: β-lactamase; bla; confers resistance to ampicillin, carbenicillin, and related antibiotics
  11897..12485   +  rep_origin     ori: high-copy-number ColE1/pMB1/pBR322/pUC origin of replication
  12668..12760   +  CDS            lacI (fragment): lac repressor; lacI; The lac repressor binds to the lac operator to inhibit transcription in E. coli. This inhibition can be relieved by adding lactose or isopropyl-β-D-thiogalactopyranoside (IPTG).
  12773..12794   +  protein_bind   CAP binding site: CAP binding activates transcription in the presence of cAMP. E. coli catabolite activator protein
  12809..12839   +  promoter       lac promoter: promoter for the E. coli lac operon
  12843..12865   +  protein_bind   lac operator (fragment): The lac repressor binds to the lac operator to inhibit transcription in E. coli. This inhibition can be relieved by adding lactose or isopropyl-β-D-thiogalactopyranoside (IPTG). lac repressor encoded by lacI
  12959..12984   -  CDS            bla(M) (fragment): β-lactamase lacking the signal sequence; bla(M); allows cytosolic expression of β-lactamase
  13158..13537   +  enhancer       CMV enhancer: human cytomegalovirus immediate early enhancer
  13539..13738   +  promoter       CMV promoter: human cytomegalovirus (CMV) immediate early promoter
  13806..13844   +  misc_feature   Ad SA (fragment): adenovirus major late transcript splice acceptor (Friedrich and Soriano, 1991)
  13877..153     -  CDS            PTP (fragment) (across the origin): TERM_ADE02 - Experimental evidence at protein level: Swiss-Prot protein existence level 1. Protein covalently bound to the viral DNA that acts as a primer for viral genomic replication by DNA strand displacement. Assembles on the viral origin of replication in an initiation complex with viral polymerase, DBP, host NFIA and host POU2F1/OCT1. During initiation, the polymerase covalently couples the first dCTP with Ser- 580 of pTP. The terminal protein stimulates the template activity over 20 fold compared to protein-free templates. Neo-synthesized viral genomes are linked to two preterminal prot
>Addgene plasmid #110994 | CTRP-COMP-blac-flag-his | depositor full sequence | sequence record 208749 | CTRP-COMP-blac-flag-his sequence 13933 bps
CTCGAGAAAGGCGTCTAACCAGTCACAGTCGCAAGGTAGGCTGAGCACCGTGGCGGGCGGCAGCGGGTGG
CGGTCGGGGTTGTTTCTGGCGGAGGTGCTGCTGATGATGTAATTAAAGTAGGCGGTCTTGAGACGGCGGA
TGGTCGAGGTGAGGTGTGGCAGGCTTGAGATCCAGCTGTTGGGGTGAGTACTCCCTCTCAAAAGCGGGCA
TTACTTCTGCGCTAAGATTGTCAGTTTCCAAAAACGAGGAGGATTTGATATTCACCTGGCCCGATCTGGC
CATACACTTGAGTGACAATGACATCCACTTTGCCTTTCTCTCCACAGGTGTCCACTCCCAGGTCCAAGTT
TGCCACCATGGAGTTTCAGACCCAGGTACTCATGTCCCTGCTGCTCTGCATGTCTGGTGCGGCCGCCCAC
TACGCCAAGAACGAGGAAACAAACAAGAAGGACACCAAGCTGAAGAAGAAGCGGAACGTCAAGACCTTCA
ACAAGAAGCTGACCAACAAGGCCTTCCTGCAGGTCCAGCACACCGTGGCCACCAGAAGCGTGCCACCTCC
ACCCTGCCTGGGCGACGACTGCTTCTGCCAGAACTACTACGACCTGACCCTGATCCTGGACGAGAGCGCC
AGCATCGGCAGCAAGAACTGGAAGAACCACGTGATCCCTTTCACCGACAAGATCATCAAGGACCTGACCA
TCAGCAAGAATGAGGTGCACGTGGGCATCCTGCTGTTCAGCTCCAAGAACCGGGACTACGTGACCTACGG
CGACGAGCTGAGATACCAGAAGGACGAGCTGCTGAAGAAAGTCGAGAAGCTGAAAAAGGACTACTACTGC
GGCGGAGGCACCAAGATCCTGGGCGCCCTGAAGTACAGCCTGGAAAATTACGCCAAGCACAAGAACATCC
GCTACGACGCCCCTAAAGTGACCATCCTGTTCACCGACGGCAACGAGAACAGCGCCTCCAACAAACAGCT
GCTGGAAATGGGCCTGACCTACAGAAGAGAGCGGGTCAAGCTGCTGGTGCTGGGCGTGGCCGCTGCCGAG
GATAACAAGCTGAAACTGATCGCCGGCTGCGAGGAAAACACCAACTGCCCCTACAGCATGAAGGCCGAGT
GGGAGACAATCAACGACATCACCAAGCGGCTGACTAACAAGATCTGCCACACCGAGAGCGAGATCGAGCC
CGAGCCCAAGCCTGAGCCCTCCACCCCTACACACTGTCAGGGTGATGATTGCTTCTGCGAGGATTACTAT
GATCTCACACTCATCCTGGATGAATCCCGGTCTATCACCCTGGACAAGTGGAAGAAAGACGTGGTGCCCT
TCGCCGAGAAGGTGCTGAACAACCTGAACATCGACAAGGACAAGATCCACGTGGGAATCATGAGATTCGC
CAAGTCCATGAAGACCGACATCGGCTACGAGCAGGAAACCCGGTACATGAAGAACGACCTGATCAAGCTC
GTGCGCGAGCTGAAGGATAAGTACGGCTACGGCGGAGCCACCCACCTGGTGGACGCCCTGCAGTACTCCC
TGAAAACCTTCACCCGGCACCCCAACAACAGAGTGGATGCTCCCAAAGTCACAATCCTCTTCACAGATGG
CAATGAGGCCAGCAAGAAAGAGAAGGACATCCGGGACGTGGGCCTGCTGTACCGGAAAGAAAACGTGAAG
CTGATCGTCGTGGGCGTGAACCTGGCCACCGAGAAAAGCCTGAAACTGCTGGCCGGATGCACCGAGAACG
AAGAGTGCCTGAGAGTGATCAAGTGCGAGTGGAACGATCTGACCAATATCGCCAAGATTCTGACCGACAA
AATCTGCAATACCGGCAGCGTGGAACTGCCCAAGCCCGAAGAGAACCCCGAGCCCGTGGAAAAGCCTAAC
CCTGAAGAGAATCCCAACCCCGTCGAGAAACCCACCCCAGAAGAAAACCCAAACCCTGTGGAAAAACCTA
CACCTGAGGAAAACCCTAATCCAGTCGAAAAGCCAGAGCCCGAGAAGAACCCTTGCATCAACATGGAAGA
TTGCTACTGCAAGGACTTCTACGACATTACCCTGGTGCTCGACGAGTCCGCCTCCATCAGCGATCTGATC
TGGCGGAACGAAGTGATCCCCTTCTCCCTGGAAATCATCAAGCGGATCAACATTGCCTACAAGAACGTGC
ACATGGGAGTGCTGCTGTTCTCCGAGTACACCCGGGACATCGTGCGGTTCTACGATAACGCCAGATACGA
GAAGGGCACACTGCAGACCAAGATCAATGACCTGAAGCGGGACTACAGAAGCGGCAAAAAGACCTACATC
ATCCAGGCTCTGCAGTACGCTCTGACCTACTACAGCAAGCTGAGCAACAGAAAAGAGGCCCCAAAAGTCA
CTATGCTGTTTACCGATGGAAACGACGCCTACGAGTCTGAGAAGGGCCTGCAGGATATCGCCCTGCTCTA
TCGCAAAGAGAACGTCAAACTCCTGGTCGTGGGAGTGTCCACCGCCAGCGAGAACAAACTGAAGATGCTC
GTGGGCTGCGCCCCTAACGTCGTGTGCCCCTTCGTGATCAAGACAGAGTGGGGACTGCTGAAAAACGTGG
CCGAGGTGTTCGTGAAGAAGATCTGCGACAACGGCGTGGTGCTGCCTCCCGGCAGCCCTAGCGAGTCTAC
ACCTGGCAGCCCCTCCGAGAGCACCCCTGGCTCTCCAAGCGAGAGCACACCCGGAAGCCCCAGCGAAAGC
ACCCCAGGCAACCCTGCCGAGTCCACACCAGGCTCCCCATCCGAATCCACTCCCGGCAACCCCGCTGAGA
GCACTCCAGGCAGCCCATCTGAATCAACCCCAGGATCCCCAAGCGAGTCCACCCCTTGCAGCGGCACCGA
GTGCCTGTGCCACAACACCTATGATCTGACTCTGATTATCGATGAGAGCGCCTCTATCGGCTACTCCAAC
TGGGAGAAAGAGGTGGTCCCATTCACCATCGGCCTGGCCAGCAATCTGGAAATCTCTGAGAAGAAAGTGA
ACATGGGGATTCTGCTCTTCAGCGATAAGATCCGCGAGTTCATCAAATACGGCCAGAAAGAGAGCTACGA
CAAGAACAACCTCGTGCGGCGGATCCACGACCTGAAGAAGTACTACAAGAGCGGCGGCTTCAGCTACATC
GTGGAAGCCCTGAAATATGGCCTGTACAGCTATGCCAAGAGCACCAGCTCCCGGCTGAACGTGCCCAAAG
TGAATATCCTGCTGACAGACGGAAACAACGCCGACACCAGCGACTTCATCCTGACCGAGGTGTCCAGCCT
GTACAAGAAAGAAAATGTCAAACTGCTGCTGATCGGCATCGGCGGACCCACCATCCACAAGCTGAGGCTG
CTGGGCGGCTGCGACAAGTCCGACGGCGACTGCCCTTACGTGGTCAAGGCCGAATGGAACAATCTCAAGT
ACACCAGCAACCTCATCATTGACAAGATTTGTCACACAGACAAGCCAGTGGAAAACCCCGGCGACAACAG
CGCCGTGTGCAACAGCAAGGACGATTGCATCTGCGCCAACTACTTCGATCTGACTTACATCGAGGTGCCC
ACCCTGAACTCCGCCTACACATGGCGGAGCGACTTTATGGACTGCTCTAAGAACATCATGAACAGCCTCG
TGATCGATAAGAACAAAGTGCACGTGTCCCTGATCATCAGCCTCGAGAAAAAGAGCGTGCACCAGGGCTT
CGATGACGTGAACAGCTACAACAAAAACGAGCTGATTAAGACCCTGGGCAAGCTCGAGAATAGCGCCGTC
CTGAACAAGGCCAACATCCTGGACTCCCTGGTGTACGGCATCCAGCAGAGCTTCGGCAAGGGCAACCGCG
AGAACGCTCCAAAAGTGACAATGCTCCTGACCAACTCCAACAGCGACATCAGCGACGAGAAAGCCCTGCA
GGACATCTACCTGAATTACAAAGAGAAGTCCATCAAGCTCCTCATCATCGGGATCGGAATCACCAACACC
GGCAAGCTGTTCAACGCTGGCGGCTGCAACATGAACGGCGACAATTGCCCTCACGTGTACGCCAGCAAGT
CCTTCTCCTACATCGGCGGCGTGGACACCTTCCTGGAAGTGAACAAGTGTGACAGCAGCATCGACAACAA
CGGCGGCGATAACGGCAACGGCGCCGAGGGCAACGTGAACCCCGACACCCCTAGCTGCAACGACAACGAC
GACGATGACAAGTGCAACAACGATGACAGCAACATCATCTGCACCAAGGTGCTGGATATCGCTGTGGTCC
TGGACCAGTCCAGCAATATCGCTAAGGACCAGTGGAACGTGTACATCAAGCAGTTCGTCATCAACACCGT
GAACCAGAATTACCTGAGCAAGTACCGGTCCCACATCACAATCGTGAAGATGGGCAAGTCCACCAAAGAG
AAATGGTCCCTGAACAAAAAGATCAGCTACCAGAAGAAGAAAATTATCAAAGAAATCAACAAGCTGCCCA
TCTCCTACTCCAAGAAGAAGGATATTGCCAAGTCCCTCAAATACGTGCGGACCAAGGTGTTCAAGAAGTC
CGAGACAAACCGGAAGAAACTCATCATCATGCTGGTCGAGGGCAAGAGCAACTCCAATATGAATGACCTG
CGGAAAGAAGTCGGCCTGCTGAAAGTCAACAACATCGATTTCTTCGCCTACGCCATCGACAATATCGACG
AGACAGAGTATAAGATCCTCGGCGATTGCGAGGGCTCCGTGGACATGGGACTGATGGGCAACAGCCCTCC
CAGCCCCAGCTACCTGCCCTGCAAGAATATCGTGAAAGTGTCCTGGGACACCCTGCTGAGCAGCACCGAC
ATCCACATGAAGTACATCTGCAACGGCTACCCCGAGGACGCCGAGTGCAGCGAGTGGGAAGAGTGGTCCC
CTTGCCCCGAGACATGCCCCACCATCAATAACAACAACAATAACGCCGCTGGCAGCAACAATGCCGCCAG
GACCAACATCAGAACCTACTTCCCTCAGCTGTCCAAGAGAGAGCGGAAGGGCCCATACACCCTGAAGGGC
GAAGAGTACATGGGCGAGAAGTACGGCAGCAGCTGCATGGAACTGAAGTCTATCGAGTACAGAAGCTGCC
CCATCAACGCCGGCTGTAACGACATGTGCGGCGACTTCGGCGAGTGGTCCGAGTGCTCTGCCACCTGTGG
CGAGGGCATCAGAGTGCGGAACAGAGACAATAGCCTGGACAATGACGATAAGTGCAAGCTCTTTAACTCC
GCCGAGATGGAAGCCTGCAACATCCAGGAATGCGACGACAATAACAATGTGGACATTTGCGAGGACATTG
GGGAGTGGTCTGACTGGTCCTCCTGCAGCAAGACCTGCGGCTACAGCACCCGGTCCCGGACCTTCACCAT
CCTGCCCGAGTATATCGGCGAGTACCCCAACTGCAAGATCTTCGAGCGGAGCGAGACAGAAGTGTGCGCC
TTCATCCCCGCCTGCTCCGACGAGAACTGCTTTGAGTGGGAGGAATGGAACGAGTGGTCTAGCCCCTGCA
GCCCCAGAAAGCGGGTGCAGAAAGCCCGGGTGCTCAAAAAGGACGACGTGATCATCTCCAGCGGGGATAA
CAACAACAACAACAATAACAACGCCAAGCGGGGCATGGGCCACAAGAATTCCGCCTTCACCAGCTATAAC
AATAAGAAGTCTGACATCTGCGAAGAGGAAGTGCGGCACTACCTGGATAAGGTGGAATACGACGAAGAGT
CCACCTGTGAAAACAAGAACCCCTGCGGAGATTGGAGTGATTGGAGCGAGTGCGACCGGACCTGCAATGT
GGGCGTGCGGATCCGGCACTTCATCAGCCACATGTTCGACATGGTCGGAGATGAGGATGAGAAAGAGTGT
CTCGAGTACTATAACAAGGTGGAAACCCAGGACTGCCTGCATCTGCCTCCCTGCGACGGCGGAGAGTGCT
CCGACTGGGAAACCTGGGTGGAATGCAAAGAAGAGGACATGATCGGCAACAACTGCCACAAGCGGAACAA
GAAGATCCTGACCAGAAAGCTGGAACTCCTGAAGAACAAGGACATCACCCGGACCAAGAACACCGCCGAC
GTGTGCAATGACTACACCCTGTTCCGGGAAGAGGACTGCCCTCAGAGCAATGACGCCTGCATCAATGCCC
TGTGCAACGAATGGGAAGAATGGGGCGACTGCAGCAGCACATGCGGCGAGGGAAGCTTCAAGATCCGGAA
GCGGAAAGAGCCCCTGGAACTGATCCCCGCCAGCCAGGACATCAACGGCAATATCGGCCTGACATGTGCC
CAGCAGAACATCAAGGTCGAGGAACGCGAGGCCTGTATCGTGCCCGCCTGCGAGGACGAGTCTACCAACG
GCGGAACCGAGGTGGAAGGCTCCACCCCAAGCAGCCCAAGTGACTCTAACAACAATGACGGCAGCTCCGG
CGATAATACCGGCGACTCCAACGATAAGAAAGGCATGGGCACCGGCGAAAAGGTGTCCCTGGCCGCTGGC
GTGATCGGACTGGTGGCTCTGGCAGCTGGCGGCCTGATCTACGGCTACAATACCCTGAATGGCGGCGAGC
CTCCCCACAGCAGCAATATGGAATTCGAGAACGTGGAAAACAACGCAGGCACCGAGGAAGAGGAAAACGA
GGACTTCGAGGTGGTGGATGCCGACGACCCCATGTGGAACGGCGCGCCGTCGACCTCCATCACGGCCTAT
AAGAGTGAGGGGGAGTCAGCGGAGTTCTCCTTCCCACTCAACCTTGGAGAGGAAAGCCTGCAGGGAGAGT
TGAGATGGAAGGCAGAGAAGGCTCCTTCTTCCCAGTCCTGGATCACCTTCTCCCTAAAGAACCAAAAGGT
GTCTGTGCAGAAGTCTACTAGCAACCCCAAGTTCCAGCTGTCCGAAACGCTCCCACTCACCCTTCAGATA
CCCCAGGTCTCCCTTCAGTTTGCTGGTTCTGGCAACCTGACCCTGACTCTGGACAGAGGGATACTGTATC
AGGAAGTGAACCTGGTGGTGATGAAAGTGACTCAGCCCGACAGCAACACTTTGACCTGTGAGGTGATGGG
ACCCACCTCACCCAAGATGAGACTGATCTTGAAGCAGGAGAATCAGGAGGCCAGGGTCTCCAGGCAGGAG
AAAGTGATTCAAGTGCAGGCCCCTGAAGCAGGGGTGTGGCAATGTCTACTGAGTGAAGGTGAAGAGGTCA
AGATGGACTCCAAGATCCAGGTTTTATCCAAAGGGTTGAATTCCGGCGGCGGCTCCGGAGGCGGTACCGG
TGGCGGCGACCTAGCCCCACAGATGCTTCGAGAACTCCAGGAGACTAATGCGGCGCTGCAAGACGTGAGA
GAGCTCTTGCGACAGCAGGTCAAGGAGATCACCTTCCTGAAGAATACGGTGATGGAATGTGACGCCTGCG
GTCTAGACAGAAACCTGCCTCCACTAGCACCTCTGGGCCCACACCCAGAAACGCTGGTGAAAGTAAAAGA
TGCTGAAGATCAGTTGGGTGCACGAGTGGGTTACATCGAACTGGATCTCAACAGCGGTAAGATCCTTGAG
AGTTTTCGCCCCGAAGAACGTTTTCCAATGATGAGCACTTTTAAAGTTCTGCTATGTGGCGCGGTATTAT
CCCGTATTGACGCCGGGCAAGAGCAACTCGGTCGCCGCATACACTATTCTCAGAATGACTTGGTTGAGTA
CTCACCAGTCACAGAAAAGCATCTTACGGATGGCATGACAGTAAGAGAATTATGCAGTGCTGCCATAACC
ATGAGTGATAACACTGCGGCCAACTTACTTCTGACAACGATCGGAGGACCGAAGGAGCTAACCGCTTTTT
TGCACAACATGGGGGATCATGTAACTCGCCTTGATCGTTGGGAACCGGAGCTGAATGAAGCCATACCAAA
CGACGAGCGTGACACCACGATGCCTGTAGCAATGGCAACAACGTTGCGCAAACTATTAACTGGCGAACTA
CTTACTCTAGCTTCCCGGCAACAATTAATAGACTGGATGGAGGCGGATAAAGTTGCAGGACCACTTCTGC
GCTCGGCCCTTCCGGCTGGCTGGTTTATTGCTGATAAATCTGGAGCCGGTGAGCGTGGGTCTCGCGGTAT
CATTGCAGCACTGGGGCCAGATGGTAAGCCCTCCCGTATCGTAGTTATCTACACGACGGGGAGTCAGGCA
ACTATGGATGAACGAAATAGACAGATCGCTGAGATAGGTGCCTCACTGATTAAGCATTGGGGCCCTGACT
ACAAAGACCATGACGGTGATTATAAAGATCATGACATCGATTACAAGGATGACGATGACAAGGGCCCTCA
CCACCACCATCACCACTAATTAATTAAGGATCCCCCGACCTCGACCTCTGGCTAATAAAGGAAATTTATT
TTCATTGCAATAGTGTGTTGGAATTTTTTGTGTCTCTCACTCGGAAGGACATATGGGAGGGCAAATCATT
TGGTCGAGATCCCTCGGAGATCTCTAGCTAGAGGATCGATCCCCGCCCCGGACGAACTAAACCTGACTAC
GACATCTCTGCCCCTTCTTCGCGGGGCAGTGCATGTAATCCCTTCAGTTGGTTGGTACAACTTGCCAACT
GGGCCCTGTTCCACATGTGACACGGGGGGGGACCAAACACAAAGGGGTTCTCTGACTGTAGTTGACATCC
TTATAAATGGATGTGCACATTTGCCAACACTGAGTGGCTTTCATCCTGGAGCAGACTTTGCAGTCTGTGG
ACTGCAACACAACATTGCCTTTATGTGTAACTCTTGGCTGAAGCTCTTACACCAATGCTGGGGGACATGT
ACCTCCCAGGGGCCCAGGAAGACTACGGGAGGCTACACCAACGTCAATCAGAGGGGCCTGTGTAGCTACC
GATAAGCGGACCCTCAAGAGGGCATTAGCAATAGTGTTTATAAGGCCCCCTTGTTAACCCTAAACGGGTA
GCATATGCTTCCCGGGTAGTAGTATATACTATCCAGACTAACCCTAATTCAATAGCATATGTTACCCAAC
GGGAAGCATATGCTATCGAATTAGGGTTAGTAAAAGGGTCCTAAGGAACAGCGATATCTCCCACCCCATG
AGCTGTCACGGTTTTATTTACATGGGGTCAGGATTCCACGAGGGTAGTGAACCATTTTAGTCACAAGGGC
AGTGGCTGAAGATCAAGGAGCGGGCAGTGAACTCTCCTGAATCTTCGCCTGCTTCTTCATTCTCCTTCGT
TTAGCTAATAGAATAACTGCTGAGTTGTGAACAGTAAGGTGTATGTGAGGTGCTCGAAAACAAGGTTTCA
GGTGACGCCCCCAGAATAAAATTTGGACGGGGGGTTCAGTGGTGGCATTGTGCTATGACACCAATATAAC
CCTCACAAACCCCTTGGGCAATAAATACTAGTGTAGGAATGAAACATTCTGAATATCTTTAACAATAGAA
ATCCATGGGGTGGGGACAAGCCGTAAAGACTGGATGTCCATCTCACACGAATTTATGGCTATGGGCAACA
CATAATCCTAGTGCAATATGATACTGGGGTTATTAAGATGTGTCCCAGGCAGGGACCAAGACAGGTGAAC
CATGTTGTTACACTCTATTTGTAACAAGGGGAAAGAGAGTGGACGCCGACAGCAGCGGACTCCACTGGTT
GTCTCTAACACCCCCGAAAATTAAACGGGGCTCCACGCCAATGGGGCCCATAAACAAAGACAAGTGGCCA
CTCTTTTTTTTGAAATTGTGGAGTGGGGGCACGCGTCAGCCCCCACACGCCGCCCTGCGGTTTTGGACTG
TAAAATAAGGGTGTAATAACTTGGCTGATTGTAACCCCGCTAACCACTGCGGTCAAACCACTTGCCCACA
AAACCACTAATGGCACCCCGGGGAATACCTGCATAAGTAGGTGGGCGGGCCAAGATAGGGGCGCGATTGC
TGCGATCTGGAGGACAAATTACACACACTTGCGCCTGAGCGCCAAGCACAGGGTTGTTGGTCCTCATATT
CACGAGGTCGCTGAGAGCACGGTGGGCTAATGTTGCCATGGGTAGCATATACTACCCAAATATCTGGATA
GCATATGCTATCCTAATCTATATCTGGGTAGCATAGGCTATCCTAATCTATATCTGGGTAGCATATGCTA
TCCTAATCTATATCTGGGTAGTATATGCTATCCTAATTTATATCTGGGTAGCATAGGCTATCCTAATCTA
TATCTGGGTAGCATATGCTATCCTAATCTATATCTGGGTAGTATATGCTATCCTAATCTGTATCCGGGTA
GCATATGCTATCCTAATAGAGATTAGGGTAGTATATGCTATCCTAATTTATATCTGGGTAGCATATACTA
CCCAAATATCTGGATAGCATATGCTATCCTAATCTATATCTGGGTAGCATATGCTATCCTAATCTATATC
TGGGTAGCATAGGCTATCCTAATCTATATCTGGGTAGCATATGCTATCCTAATCTATATCTGGGTAGTAT
ATGCTATCCTAATTTATATCTGGGTAGCATAGGCTATCCTAATCTATATCTGGGTAGCATATGCTATCCT
AATCTATATCTGGGTAGTATATGCTATCCTAATCTGTATCCGGGTAGCATATGCTATCCTCATGATAAGC
TGTCAAACATGAGAATTTTCTTGAAGACGAAAGGGCCTCGTGATACGCCTATTTTTATAGGTTAATGTCA
TGATAATAATGGTTTCTTAGACGTCAGGTGGCACTTTTCGGGGAAATGTGCGCGGAACCCCTATTTGTTT
ATTTTTCTAAATACATTCAAATATGTATCCGCTCATGAGACAATAACCCTGATAAATGCTTCAATAATAT
TGAAAAAGGAAGAGTATGAGTATTCAACATTTCCGTGTCGCCCTTATTCCCTTTTTTGCGGCATTTTGCC
TTCCTGTTTTTGCTCACCCAGAAACGCTGGTGAAAGTAAAAGATGCTGAAGATCAGTTGGGTGCACGAGT
GGGTTACATCGAACTGGATCTCAACAGCGGTAAGATCCTTGAGAGTTTTCGCCCCGAAGAACGTTTTCCA
ATGATGAGCACTTTTAAAGTTCTGCTATGTGGCGCGGTATTATCCCGTGTTGACGCCGGGCAAGAGCAAC
TCGGTCGCCGCATACACTATTCTCAGAATGACTTGGTTGAGTACTCACCAGTCACAGAAAAGCATCTTAC
GGATGGCATGACAGTAAGAGAATTATGCAGTGCTGCCATAACCATGAGTGATAACACTGCGGCCAACTTA
CTTCTGACAACGATCGGAGGACCGAAGGAGCTAACCGCTTTTTTGCACAACATGGGGGATCATGTAACTC
GCCTTGATCGTTGGGAACCGGAGCTGAATGAAGCCATACCAAACGACGAGCGTGACACCACGATGCCTGC
AGCAATGGCAACAACGTTGCGCAAACTATTAACTGGCGAACTACTTACTCTAGCTTCCCGGCAACAATTA
ATAGACTGGATGGAGGCGGATAAAGTTGCAGGACCACTTCTGCGCTCGGCCCTTCCGGCTGGCTGGTTTA
TTGCTGATAAATCTGGAGCCGGTGAGCGTGGGTCTCGCGGTATCATTGCAGCACTGGGGCCAGATGGTAA
GCCCTCCCGTATCGTAGTTATCTACACGACGGGGAGTCAGGCAACTATGGATGAACGAAATAGACAGATC
GCTGAGATAGGTGCCTCACTGATTAAGCATTGGTAACTGTCAGACCAAGTTTACTCATATATACTTTAGA
TTGATTTAAAACTTCATTTTTAATTTAAAAGGATCTAGGTGAAGATCCTTTTTGATAATCTCATGACCAA
AATCCCTTAACGTGAGTTTTCGTTCCACTGAGCGTCAGACCCCGTAGAAAAGATCAAAGGATCTTCTTGA
GATCCTTTTTTTCTGCGCGTAATCTGCTGCTTGCAAACAAAAAAACCACCGCTACCAGCGGTGGTTTGTT
TGCCGGATCAAGAGCTACCAACTCTTTTTCCGAAGGTAACTGGCTTCAGCAGAGCGCAGATACCAAATAC
TGTTCTTCTAGTGTAGCCGTAGTTAGGCCACCACTTCAAGAACTCTGTAGCACCGCCTACATACCTCGCT
CTGCTAATCCTGTTACCAGTGGCTGCTGCCAGTGGCGATAAGTCGTGTCTTACCGGGTTGGACTCAAGAC
GATAGTTACCGGATAAGGCGCAGCGGTCGGGCTGAACGGGGGGTTCGTGCACACAGCCCAGCTTGGAGCG
AACGACCTACACCGAACTGAGATACCTACAGCGTGAGCTATGAGAAAGCGCCACGCTTCCCGAAGGGAGA
AAGGCGGACAGGTATCCGGTAAGCGGCAGGGTCGGAACAGGAGAGCGCACGAGGGAGCTTCCAGGGGGAA
ACGCCTGGTATCTTTATAGTCCTGTCGGGTTTCGCCACCTCTGACTTGAGCGTCGATTTTTGTGATGCTC
GTCAGGGGGGCGGAGCCTATGGAAAAACGCCAGCAACGCGGCCTTTTTACGGTTCCTGGCCTTTTGCTGG
CCTTTTGCTCACATGTTCTTTCCTGCGTTATCCCCTGATTCTGTGGATAACCGTATTACCGCCTTTGAGT
GAGCTGATACCGCTCGCCGCAGCCGAACGACCGAGCGCAGCGAGTCAGTGAGCGAGGAAGCGGAAGAGCG
CCCAATACGCAAACCGCCTCTCCCCGCGCGTTGGCCGATTCATTAATGCAGCTGGCACGACAGGTTTCCC
GACTGGAAAGCGGGCAGTGAGCGCAACGCAATTAATGTGAGTTAGCTCACTCATTAGGCACCCCAGGCTT
TACACTTTATGCTTCCGGCTCGTATGTTGTGTGGAATTGTGAGCGGATAACAATTTCACACAGGAAACAG
CTATGACCATGATTACGCCAAGCTCTAGCTAGAGGTCGACCAATTCTCATGTTTGACAGCTTATCATCGC
AGATCCGGGCAACGTTGTTGCCATTGCTGCAGGCGCAGAACTGGTAGGTATGGAAGATCTATACATTGAA
TCAATATTGGCAATTAGCCATATTAGTCATTGGTTATATAGCATAAATCAATATTGGCTATTGGCCATTG
CATACGTTGTATCTATATCATAATATGTACATTTATATTGGCTCATGTCCAATATGACCGCCATGTTGAC
ATTGATTATTGACTAGTTATTAATAGTAATCAATTACGGGGTCATTAGTTCATAGCCCATATATGGAGTT
CCGCGTTACATAACTTACGGTAAATGGCCCGCCTGGCTGACCGCCCAACGACCCCCGCCCATTGACGTCA
ATAATGACGTATGTTCCCATAGTAACGCCAATAGGGACTTTCCATTGACGTCAATGGGTGGAGTATTTAC
GGTAAACTGCCCACTTGGCAGTACATCAAGTGTATCATATGCCAAGTCCGCCCCCTATTGACGTCAATGA
CGGTAAATGGCCCGCCTGGCATTATGCCCAGTACATGACCTTACGGGACTTTCCTACTTGGCAGTACATC
TACGTATTAGTCATCGCTATTACCATGGTGATGCGGTTTTGGCAGTACACCAATGGGCGTGGATAGCGGT
TTGACTCACGGGGATTTCCAAGTCTCCACCCCATTGACGTCAATGGGAGTTTGTTTTGGCACCAAAATCA
ACGGGACTTTCCAAAATGTCGTAATAACCCCGCCCCGTTGACGCAAATGGGCGGTAGGCGTGTACGGTGG
GAGGTCTATATAAGCAGAGCTCGTTTAGTGAACCGTCAGATCCTCACTCTCTTCCGCATCGCTGTCTGCG
AGGGCCAGCTGTTGGGCTCGCGGTTGAGGACAAACTCTTCGCGGTCTTTCCAGTACTCTTGGATCGGAAA
CCCGTCGGCCTCCGAACGGTACTCCGCCACCGAGGGACCTGAGCGAGTCCGCATCGACCGGATCGGAAAA
CCT
