Features (pLannotate 1.2.2; 20 found; start..end, strand, type, name):
    184..273     +  intron         chimeric intron (fragment): chimera between introns from adenovirus and immunoglobulin heavy chain genes
    292..338     +  CDS            IgH signal sequence (fragment): signal sequence from the mouse immunoglobulin heavy chain variable region
   6691..7251    +  CDS            Cd4 (fragment): CD4_RAT - Experimental evidence at protein level: Swiss-Prot protein existence level 1. Integral membrane glycoprotein that plays an essential role in the immune response and serves multiple functions in responses against both external and internal offenses. In T-cells, functions primarily as a coreceptor for MHC class II molecule:peptide complex. The antigens presented by class II peptides are derived from extracellular proteins while class I peptides are derived from cytosolic proteins. Interacts simultaneously with the T-cell receptor (TCR) and the MHC class II presented by antigen presenti
   7288..7455    +  CDS            COMP (fragment): COMP_HUMAN - Experimental evidence at protein level: Swiss-Prot protein existence level 1. May play a role in the structural integrity of cartilage via its interaction with other extracellular matrix proteins such as the collagens and fibronectin. Can mediate the interaction of chondrocytes with the cartilage extracellular matrix through interaction with cell surface integrin receptors. Could play a role in the pathogenesis of osteoarthritis. Potent suppressor of apoptosis in both primary chondrocytes and transformed cells. Suppresses apoptosis by blocking the activation of caspase-3 and by in
   7463..8250    +  CDS            bla(M) (fragment): β-lactamase lacking the signal sequence; bla(M); allows cytosolic expression of β-lactamase
   8257..8322    +  CDS            3xFLAG: three tandem FLAG® epitope tags, followed by an enterokinase cleavage site
   8382..8437    +  polyA_signal   β-globin poly(A) signal: rabbit β-globin polyadenylation signal (Gil and Proudfoot, 1987)
   8951..10632   -  rep_origin     oriP (fragment): Epstein-Barr virus oriP replication origin (Yates et al., 2000)
  10759..10863   +  promoter       AmpR promoter: bla
  10864..11724   +  CDS            AmpR: β-lactamase; bla; confers resistance to ampicillin, carbenicillin, and related antibiotics
  11895..12483   +  rep_origin     ori: high-copy-number ColE1/pMB1/pBR322/pUC origin of replication
  12666..12758   +  CDS            lacI (fragment): lac repressor; lacI; The lac repressor binds to the lac operator to inhibit transcription in E. coli. This inhibition can be relieved by adding lactose or isopropyl-β-D-thiogalactopyranoside (IPTG).
  12771..12792   +  protein_bind   CAP binding site: CAP binding activates transcription in the presence of cAMP. E. coli catabolite activator protein
  12807..12837   +  promoter       lac promoter: promoter for the E. coli lac operon
  12841..12863   +  protein_bind   lac operator (fragment): The lac repressor binds to the lac operator to inhibit transcription in E. coli. This inhibition can be relieved by adding lactose or isopropyl-β-D-thiogalactopyranoside (IPTG). lac repressor encoded by lacI
  12957..12982   -  CDS            bla(M) (fragment): β-lactamase lacking the signal sequence; bla(M); allows cytosolic expression of β-lactamase
  13156..13535   +  enhancer       CMV enhancer: human cytomegalovirus immediate early enhancer
  13537..13736   +  promoter       CMV promoter: human cytomegalovirus (CMV) immediate early promoter
  13804..13842   +  misc_feature   Ad SA (fragment): adenovirus major late transcript splice acceptor (Friedrich and Soriano, 1991)
  13875..153     -  CDS            PTP (fragment) (across the origin): TERM_ADE02 - Experimental evidence at protein level: Swiss-Prot protein existence level 1. Protein covalently bound to the viral DNA that acts as a primer for viral genomic replication by DNA strand displacement. Assembles on the viral origin of replication in an initiation complex with viral polymerase, DBP, host NFIA and host POU2F1/OCT1. During initiation, the polymerase covalently couples the first dCTP with Ser- 580 of pTP. The terminal protein stimulates the template activity over 20 fold compared to protein-free templates. Neo-synthesized viral genomes are linked to two preterminal prot
>Addgene plasmid #110994 | CTRP-COMP-blac-flag-his | addgene full sequence | sequence record 224485 | Addgene NGS Result
CTCGAGAAAGGCGTCTAACCAGTCACAGTCGCAAGGTAGGCTGAGCACCGTGGCGGGCGGCAGCGGGTGG
CGGTCGGGGTTGTTTCTGGCGGAGGTGCTGCTGATGATGTAATTAAAGTAGGCGGTCTTGAGACGGCGGA
TGGTCGAGGTGAGGTGTGGCAGGCTTGAGATCCAGCTGTTGGGGTGAGTACTCCCTCTCAAAAGCGGGCA
TTACTTCTGCGCTAAGATTGTCAGTTTCCAAAAACGAGGAGGATTTGATATTCACCTGGCCCGATCTGGC
CATACACTTGAGTGACAATGACATCCACTTTGCCTTTCTCTCCACAGGTGTCCACTCCCAGGTCCAAGTT
TGCCACCATGGAGTTTCAGACCCAGGTACTCATGTCCCTGCTGCTCTGCATGTCTGGTGCGGCCGCCCAC
TACGCCAAGAACGAGGAAACAAACAAGAAGGACACCAAGCTGAAGAAGAAGCGGAACGTCAAGACCTTCA
ACAAGAAGCTGACCAACAAGGCCTTCCTGCAGGTCCAGCACACCGTGGCCACCAGAAGCGTGCCACCTCC
ACCCTGCCTGGGCGACGACTGCTTCTGCCAGAACTACTACGACCTGACCCTGATCCTGGACGAGAGCGCC
AGCATCGGCAGCAAGAACTGGAAGAACCACGTGATCCCTTTCACCGACAAGATCATCAAGGACCTGACCA
TCAGCAAGAATGAGGTGCACGTGGGCATCCTGCTGTTCAGCTCCAAGAACCGGGACTACGTGACCTACGG
CGACGAGCTGAGATACCAGAAGGACGAGCTGCTGAAGAAAGTCGAGAAGCTGAAAAAGGACTACTACTGC
GGCGGAGGCACCAAGATCCTGGGCGCCCTGAAGTACAGCCTGGAAAATTACGCCAAGCACAAGAACATCC
GCTACGACGCCCCTAAAGTGACCATCCTGTTCACCGACGGCAACGAGAACAGCGCCTCCAACAAACAGCT
GCTGGAAATGGGCCTGACCTACAGAAGAGAGCGGGTCAAGCTGCTGGTGCTGGGCGTGGCCGCTGCCGAG
GATAACAAGCTGAAACTGATCGCCGGCTGCGAGGAAAACACCAACTGCCCCTACAGCATGAAGGCCGAGT
GGGAGACAATCAACGACATCACCAAGCGGCTGACTAACAAGATCTGCCACACCGAGAGCGAGATCGAGCC
CGAGCCCAAGCCTGAGCCCTCCACCCCTACACACTGTCAGGGTGATGATTGCTTCTGCGAGGATTACTAT
GATCTCACACTCATCCTGGATGAATCCCGGTCTATCACCCTGGACAAGTGGAAGAAAGACGTGGTGCCCT
TCGCCGAGAAGGTGCTGAACAACCTGAACATCGACAAGGACAAGATCCACGTGGGAATCATGAGATTCGC
CAAGTCCATGAAGACCGACATCGGCTACGAGCAGGAAACCCGGTACATGAAGAACGACCTGATCAAGCTC
GTGCGCGAGCTGAAGGATAAGTACGGCTACGGCGGAGCCACCCACCTGGTGGACGCCCTGCAGTACTCCC
TGAAAACCTTCACCCGGCACCCCAACAACAGAGTGGATGCTCCCAAAGTCACAATCCTCTTCACAGATGG
CAATGAGGCCAGCAAGAAAGAGAAGGACATCCGGGACGTGGGCCTGCTGTACCGGAAAGAAAACGTGAAG
CTGATCGTCGTGGGCGTGAACCTGGCCACCGAGAAAAGCCTGAAACTGCTGGCCGGATGCACCGAGAACG
AAGAGTGCCTGAGAGTGATCAAGTGCGAGTGGAACGATCTGACCAATATCGCCAAGATTCTGACCGACAA
AATCTGCAATACCGGCAGCGTGGAACTGCCCAAGCCCGAAGAGAACCCCGAGCCCGTGGAAAAGCCTAAC
CCTGAAGAGAATCCCAACCCCGTCGAGAAACCCACCCCAGAAGAAAACCCAAACCCTGTGGAAAAACCTA
CACCTGAGGAAAACCCTAATCCAGTCGAAAAGCCAGAGCCCGAGAAGAACCCTTGCATCAACATGGAAGA
TTGCTACTGCAAGGACTTCTACGACATTACCCTGGTGCTCGACGAGTCCGCCTCCATCAGCGATCTGATC
TGGCGGAACGAAGTGATCCCCTTCTCCCTGGAAATCATCAAGCGGATCAACATTGCCTACAAGAACGTGC
ACATGGGAGTGCTGCTGTTCTCCGAGTACACCCGGGACATCGTGCGGTTCTACGATAACGCCAGATACGA
GAAGGGCACACTGCAGACCAAGATCAATGACCTGAAGCGGGACTACAGAAGCGGCAAAAAGACCTACATC
ATCCAGGCTCTGCAGTACGCTCTGACCTACTACAGCAAGCTGAGCAACAGAAAAGAGGCCCCAAAAGTCA
CTATGCTGTTTACCGATGGAAACGACGCCTACGAGTCTGAGAAGGGCCTGCAGGATATCGCCCTGCTCTA
TCGCAAAGAGAACGTCAAACTCCTGGTCGTGGGAGTGTCCACCGCCAGCGAGAACAAACTGAAGATGCTC
GTGGGCTGCGCCCCTAACGTCGTGTGCCCCTTCGTGATCAAGACAGAGTGGGGACTGCTGAAAAACGTGG
CCGAGGTGTTCGTGAAGAAGATCTGCGACAACGGCGTGGTGCTGCCTCCCGGCAGCCCTAGCGAGTCTAC
ACCTGGCAGCCCCTCCGAGAGCACCCCTGGCTCTCCAAGCGAGAGCACACCCGGAAGCCCCAGCGAAAGC
ACCCCAGGCAACCCTGCCGAGTCCACACCAGGCTCCCCATCCGAATCCACTCCCGGCAACCCCGCTGAGA
GCACTCCAGGCAGCCCATCTGAATCAACCCCAGGATCCCCAAGCGAGTCCACCCCTTGCAGCGGCACCGA
GTGCCTGTGCCACAACACCTATGATCTGACTCTGATTATCGATGAGAGCGCCTCTATCGGCTACTCCAAC
TGGGAGAAAGAGGTGGTCCCATTCACCATCGGCCTGGCCAGCAATCTGGAAATCTCTGAGAAGAAAGTGA
ACATGGGGATTCTGCTCTTCAGCGATAAGATCCGCGAGTTCATCAAATACGGCCAGAAAGAGAGCTACGA
CAAGAACAACCTCGTGCGGCGGATCCACGACCTGAAGAAGTACTACAAGAGCGGCGGCTTCAGCTACATC
GTGGAAGCCCTGAAATATGGCCTGTACAGCTATGCCAAGAGCACCAGCTCCCGGCTGAACGTGCCCAAAG
TGAATATCCTGCTGACAGACGGAAACAACGCCGACACCAGCGACTTCATCCTGACCGAGGTGTCCAGCCT
GTACAAGAAAGAAAATGTCAAACTGCTGCTGATCGGCATCGGCGGACCCACCATCCACAAGCTGAGGCTG
CTGGGCGGCTGCGACAAGTCCGACGGCGACTGCCCTTACGTGGTCAAGGCCGAATGGAACAATCTCAAGT
ACACCAGCAACCTCATCATTGACAAGATTTGTCACACAGACAAGCCAGTGGAAAACCCCGGCGACAACAG
CGCCGTGTGCAACAGCAAGGACGATTGCATCTGCGCCAACTACTTCGATCTGACTTACATCGAGGTGCCC
ACCCTGAACTCCGCCTACACATGGCGGAGCGACTTTATGGACTGCTCTAAGAACATCATGAACAGCCTCG
TGATCGATAAGAACAAAGTGCACGTGTCCCTGATCATCAGCCTCGAGAAAAAGAGCGTGCACCAGGGCTT
CGATGACGTGAACAGCTACAACAAAAACGAGCTGATTAAGACCCTGGGCAAGCTCGAGAATAGCGCCGTC
CTGAACAAGGCCAACATCCTGGACTCCCTGGTGTACGGCATCCAGCAGAGCTTCGGCAAGGGCAACCGCG
AGAACGCTCCAAAAGTGACAATGCTCCTGACCAACTCCAACAGCGACATCAGCGACGAGAAAGCCCTGCA
GGACATCTACCTGAATTACAAAGAGAAGTCCATCAAGCTCCTCATCATCGGGATCGGAATCACCAACACC
GGCAAGCTGTTCAACGCTGGCGGCTGCAACATGAACGGCGACAATTGCCCTCACGTGTACGCCAGCAAGT
CCTTCTCCTACATCGGCGGCGTGGACACCTTCCTGGAAGTGAACAAGTGTGACAGCAGCATCGACAACAA
CGGCGGCGATAACGGCAACGGCGCCGAGGGCAACGTGAACCCCGACACCCCTAGCTGCAACGACAACGAC
GACGATGACAAGTGCAACAACGATGACAGCAACATCATCTGCACCAAGGTGCTGGATATCGCTGTGGTCC
TGGACCAGTCCAGCAATATCGCTAAGGACCAGTGGAACGTGTACATCAAGCAGTTCGTCATCAACACCGT
GAACCAGAATTACCTGAGCAAGTACCGGTCCCACATCACAATCGTGAAGATGGGCAAGTCCACCAAAGAG
AAATGGTCCCTGAACAAAAAGATCAGCTACCAGAAGAAGAAAATTATCAAAGAAATCAACAAGCTGCCCA
TCTCCTACTCCAAGAAGAAGGATATTGCCAAGTCCCTCAAATACGTGCGGACCAAGGTGTTCAAGAAGTC
CGAGACAAACCGGAAGAAACTCATCATCATGCTGGTCGAGGGCAAGAGCAACTCCAATATGAATGACCTG
CGGAAAGAAGTCGGCCTGCTGAAAGTCAACAACATCGATTTCTTCGCCTACGCCATCGACAATATCGACG
AGACAGAGTATAAGATCCTCGGCGATTGCGAGGGCTCCGTGGACATGGGACTGATGGGCAACAGCCCTCC
CAGCCCCAGCTACCTGCCCTGCAAGAATATCGTGAAAGTGTCCTGGGACACCCTGCTGAGCAGCACCGAC
ATCCACATGAAGTACATCTGCAACGGCTACCCCGAGGACGCCGAGTGCAGCGAGTGGGAAGAGTGGTCCC
CTTGCCCCGAGACATGCCCCACCATCAATAACAACAACAATAACGCCGCTGGCAGCAACAATGCCGCCAG
GACCAACATCAGAACCTACTTCCCTCAGCTGTCCAAGAGAGAGCGGAAGGGCCCATACACCCTGAAGGGC
GAAGAGTACATGGGCGAGAAGTACGGCAGCAGCTGCATGGAACTGAAGTCTATCGAGTACAGAAGCTGCC
CCATCAACGCCGGCTGTAACGACATGTGCGGCGACTTCGGCGAGTGGTCCGAGTGCTCTGCCACCTGTGG
CGAGGGCATCAGAGTGCGGAACAGAGACAATAGCCTGGACAATGACGATAAGTGCAAGCTCTTTAACTCC
GCCGAGATGGAAGCCTGCAACATCCAGGAATGCGACGACAATAACAATGTGGACATTTGCGAGGACATTG
GGGAGTGGTCTGACTGGTCCTCCTGCAGCAAGACCTGCGGCTACAGCACCCGGTCCCGGACCTTCACCAT
CCTGCCCGAGTATATCGGCGAGTACCCCAACTGCAAGATCTTCGAGCGGAGCGAGACAGAAGTGTGCGCC
TTCATCCCCGCCTGCTCCGACGAGAACTGCTTTGAGTGGGAGGAATGGAACGAGTGGTCTAGCCCCTGCA
GCCCCAGAAAGCGGGTGCAGAAAGCCCGGGTGCTCAAAAAGGACGACGTGATCATCTCCAGCGGGGATAA
CAACAACAACAACAATAACAACGCCAAGCGGGGCATGGGCCACAAGAATTCCGCCTTCACCAGCTATAAC
AATAAGAAGTCTGACATCTGCGAAGAGGAAGTGCGGCACTACCTGGATAAGGTGGAATACGACGAAGAGT
CCACCTGTGAAAACAAGAACCCCTGCGGAGATTGGAGTGATTGGAGCGAGTGCGACCGGACCTGCAATGT
GGGCGTGCGGATCCGGCACTTCATCAGCCACATGTTCGACATGGTCGGAGATGAGGATGAGAAAGAGTGT
CTCGAGTACTATAACAAGGTGGAAACCCAGGACTGCCTGCATCTGCCTCCCTGCGACGGCGGAGAGTGCT
CCGACTGGGAAACCTGGGTGGAATGCAAAGAAGAGGACATGATCGGCAACAACTGCCACAAGCGGAACAA
GAAGATCCTGACCAGAAAGCTGGAACTCCTGAAGAACAAGGACATCACCCGGACCAAGAACACCGCCGAC
GTGTGCAATGACTACACCCTGTTCCGGGAAGAGGACTGCCCTCAGAGCAATGACGCCTGCATCAATGCCC
TGTGCAACGAATGGGAAGAATGGGGCGACTGCAGCAGCACATGCGGCGAGGGAAGCTTCAAGATCCGGAA
GCGGAAAGAGCCCCTGGAACTGATCCCCGCCAGCCAGGACATCAACGGCAATATCGGCCTGACATGTGCC
CAGCAGAACATCAAGGTCGAGGAACGCGAGGCCTGTATCGTGCCCGCCTGCGAGGACGAGTCTACCAACG
GCGGAACCGAGGTGGAAGGCTCCACCCCAAGCAGCCCAAGTGACTCTAACAACAATGACGGCAGCTCCGG
CGATAATACCGGCGACTCCAACGATAAGAAAGGCATGGGCACCGGCGAAAAGGTGTCCCTGGCCGCTGGC
GTGATCGGACTGGTGGCTCTGGCAGCTGGCGGCCTGATCTACGGCTACAATACCCTGAATGGCGGCGAGC
CTCCCCACAGCAGCAATATGGAATTCGAGAACGTGGAAAACAACGCAGGCACCGAGGAAGAGGAAAACGA
GGACTTCGAGGTGGTGGATGCCGACGACCCCATGTGGAACGGCGCGCCGTCGACCTCCATCACGGCCTAT
AAGAGTGAGGGGGAGTCAGCGGAGTTCTCCTTCCCACTCAACCTTGGAGAGGAAAGCCTGCAGGGAGAGT
TGAGATGGAAGGCAGAGAAGGCTCCTTCTTCCCAGTCCTGGATCACCTTCTCCCTAAAGAACCAAAAGGT
GTCTGTGCAGAAGTCTACTAGCAACCCCAAGTTCCAGCTGTCCGAAACGCTCCCACTCACCCTTCAGATA
CCCCAGGTCTCCCTTCAGTTTGCTGGTTCTGGCAACCTGACCCTGACTCTGGACAGAGGGATACTGTATC
AGGAAGTGAACCTGGTGGTGATGAAAGTGACTCAGCCCGACAGCAACACTTTGACCTGTGAGGTGATGGG
ACCCACCTCACCCAAGATGAGACTGATCTTGAAGCAGGAGAATCAGGAGGCCAGGGTCTCCAGGCAGGAG
AAAGTGATTCAAGTGCAGGCCCCTGAAGCAGGGGTGTGGCAATGTCTACTGAGTGAAGGTGAAGAGGTCA
AGATGGACTCCAAGATCCAGGTTTTATCCAAAGGGTTGAATTCCGGCGGCGGCTCCGGAGGCGGTACCGG
TGGCGGCGACCTAGCCCCACAGATGCTTCGAGAACTCCAGGAGACTAATGCGGCGCTGCAAGACGTGAGA
GAGCTCTTGCGACAGCAGGTCAAGGAGATCACCTTCCTGAAGAATACGGTGATGGAATGTGACGCCTGCG
GTCTAGACAGAAACCTGCCTCCACTAGCACCTCTGGGCCCACACCCAGAAACGCTGGTGAAAGTAAAAGA
TGCTGAAGATCAGTTGGGTGCACGAGTGGGTTACATCGAACTGGATCTCAACAGCGGTAAGATCCTTGAG
AGTTTTCGCCCCGAAGAACGTTTTCCAATGATGAGCACTTTTAAAGTTCTGCTATGTGGCGCGGTATTAT
CCCGTATTGACGCCGGGCAAGAGCAACTCGGTCGCCGCATACACTATTCTCAGAATGACTTGGTTGAGTA
CTCACCAGTCACAGAAAAGCATCTTACGGATGGCATGACAGTAAGAGAATTATGCAGTGCTGCCATAACC
ATGAGTGATAACACTGCGGCCAACTTACTTCTGACAACGATCGGAGGACCGAAGGAGCTAACCGCTTTTT
TGCACAACATGGGGGATCATGTAACTCGCCTTGATCGTTGGGAACCGGAGCTGAATGAAGCCATACCAAA
CGACGAGCGTGACACCACGATGCCTGTAGCAATGGCAACAACGTTGCGCAAACTATTAACTGGCGAACTA
CTTACTCTAGCTTCCCGGCAACAATTAATAGACTGGATGGAGGCGGATAAAGTTGCAGGACCACTTCTGC
GCTCGGCCCTTCCGGCTGGCTGGTTTATTGCTGATAAATCTGGAGCCGGTGAGCGTGGGTCTCGCGGTAT
CATTGCAGCACTGGGGCCAGATGGTAAGCCCTCCCGTATCGTAGTTATCTACACGACGGGGAGTCAGGCA
ACTATGGATGAACGAAATAGACAGATCGCTGAGATAGGTGCCTCACTGATTAAGCATTGGGGCCCTGACT
ACAAAGACCATGACGGTGATTATAAAGATCATGACATCGATTACAAGGATGACGATGACAAGGGCCCTCA
CCACCACCATCACCACTAATAATAAGGATCCCCCGACCTCGACCTCTGGCTAATAAAGGAAATTTATTTT
CATTGCAATAGTGTGTTGGAATTTTTTGTGTCTCTCACTCGGAAGGACATATGGGAGGGCAAATCATTTG
GTCGAGATCCCTCGGAGATCTCTAGCTAGAGGATCGATCCCCGCCCCGGACGAACTAAACCTGACTACGA
CATCTCTGCCCCTTCTTCGCGGGGCAGTGCATGTAATCCCTTCAGTTGGTTGGTACAACTTGCCAACTGG
GCCCTGTTCCACATGTGACACGGGGGGGGACCAAACACAAAGGGGTTCTCTGACTGTAGTTGACATCCTT
ATAAATGGATGTGCACATTTGCCAACACTGAGTGGCTTTCATCCTGGAGCAGACTTTGCAGTCTGTGGAC
TGCAACACAACATTGCCTTTATGTGTAACTCTTGGCTGAAGCTCTTACACCAATGCTGGGGGACATGTAC
CTCCCAGGGGCCCAGGAAGACTACGGGAGGCTACACCAACGTCAATCAGAGGGGCCTGTGTAGCTACCGA
TAAGCGGACCCTCAAGAGGGCATTAGCAATAGTGTTTATAAGGCCCCCTTGTTAACCCTAAACGGGTAGC
ATATGCTTCCCGGGTAGTAGTATATACTATCCAGACTAACCCTAATTCAATAGCATATGTTACCCAACGG
GAAGCATATGCTATCGAATTAGGGTTAGTAAAAGGGTCCTAAGGAACAGCGATATCTCCCACCCCATGAG
CTGTCACGGTTTTATTTACATGGGGTCAGGATTCCACGAGGGTAGTGAACCATTTTAGTCACAAGGGCAG
TGGCTGAAGATCAAGGAGCGGGCAGTGAACTCTCCTGAATCTTCGCCTGCTTCTTCATTCTCCTTCGTTT
AGCTAATAGAATAACTGCTGAGTTGTGAACAGTAAGGTGTATGTGAGGTGCTCGAAAACAAGGTTTCAGG
TGACGCCCCCAGAATAAAATTTGGACGGGGGGTTCAGTGGTGGCATTGTGCTATGACACCAATATAACCC
TCACAAACCCCTTGGGCAATAAATACTAGTGTAGGAATGAAACATTCTGAATATCTTTAACAATAGAAAT
CCATGGGGTGGGGACAAGCCGTAAAGACTGGATGTCCATCTCACACGAATTTATGGCTATGGGCAACACA
TAATCCTAGTGCAATATGATACTGGGGTTATTAAGATGTGTCCCAGGCAGGGACCAAGACAGGTGAACCA
TGTTGTTACACTCTATTTGTAACAAGGGGAAAGAGAGTGGACGCCGACAGCAGCGGACTCCACTGGTTGT
CTCTAACACCCCCGAAAATTAAACGGGGCTCCACGCCAATGGGGCCCATAAACAAAGACAAGTGGCCACT
CTTTTTTTTGAAATTGTGGAGTGGGGGCACGCGTCAGCCCCCACACGCCGCCCTGCGGTTTTGGACTGTA
AAATAAGGGTGTAATAACTTGGCTGATTGTAACCCCGCTAACCACTGCGGTCAAACCACTTGCCCACAAA
ACCACTAATGGCACCCCGGGGAATACCTGCATAAGTAGGTGGGCGGGCCAAGATAGGGGCGCGATTGCTG
CGATCTGGAGGACAAATTACACACACTTGCGCCTGAGCGCCAAGCACAGGGTTGTTGGTCCTCATATTCA
CGAGGTCGCTGAGAGCACGGTGGGCTAATGTTGCCATGGGTAGCATATACTACCCAAATATCTGGATAGC
ATATGCTATCCTAATCTATATCTGGGTAGCATAGGCTATCCTAATCTATATCTGGGTAGCATATGCTATC
CTAATCTATATCTGGGTAGTATATGCTATCCTAATTTATATCTGGGTAGCATAGGCTATCCTAATCTATA
TCTGGGTAGCATATGCTATCCTAATCTATATCTGGGTAGTATATGCTATCCTAATCTGTATCCGGGTAGC
ATATGCTATCCTAATAGAGATTAGGGTAGTATATGCTATCCTAATTTATATCTGGGTAGCATATACTACC
CAAATATCTGGATAGCATATGCTATCCTAATCTATATCTGGGTAGCATATGCTATCCTAATCTATATCTG
GGTAGCATAGGCTATCCTAATCTATATCTGGGTAGCATATGCTATCCTAATCTATATCTGGGTAGTATAT
GCTATCCTAATTTATATCTGGGTAGCATAGGCTATCCTAATCTATATCTGGGTAGCATATGCTATCCTAA
TCTATATCTGGGTAGTATATGCTATCCTAATCTGTATCCGGGTAGCATATGCTATCCTCATGATAAGCTG
TCAAACATGAGAATTTTCTTGAAGACGAAAGGGCCTCGTGATACGCCTATTTTTATAGGTTAATGTCATG
ATAATAATGGTTTCTTAGACGTCAGGTGGCACTTTTCGGGGAAATGTGCGCGGAACCCCTATTTGTTTAT
TTTTCTAAATACATTCAAATATGTATCCGCTCATGAGACAATAACCCTGATAAATGCTTCAATAATATTG
AAAAAGGAAGAGTATGAGTATTCAACATTTCCGTGTCGCCCTTATTCCCTTTTTTGCGGCATTTTGCCTT
CCTGTTTTTGCTCACCCAGAAACGCTGGTGAAAGTAAAAGATGCTGAAGATCAGTTGGGTGCACGAGTGG
GTTACATCGAACTGGATCTCAACAGCGGTAAGATCCTTGAGAGTTTTCGCCCCGAAGAACGTTTTCCAAT
GATGAGCACTTTTAAAGTTCTGCTATGTGGCGCGGTATTATCCCGTGTTGACGCCGGGCAAGAGCAACTC
GGTCGCCGCATACACTATTCTCAGAATGACTTGGTTGAGTACTCACCAGTCACAGAAAAGCATCTTACGG
ATGGCATGACAGTAAGAGAATTATGCAGTGCTGCCATAACCATGAGTGATAACACTGCGGCCAACTTACT
TCTGACAACGATCGGAGGACCGAAGGAGCTAACCGCTTTTTTGCACAACATGGGGGATCATGTAACTCGC
CTTGATCGTTGGGAACCGGAGCTGAATGAAGCCATACCAAACGACGAGCGTGACACCACGATGCCTGCAG
CAATGGCAACAACGTTGCGCAAACTATTAACTGGCGAACTACTTACTCTAGCTTCCCGGCAACAATTAAT
AGACTGGATGGAGGCGGATAAAGTTGCAGGACCACTTCTGCGCTCGGCCCTTCCGGCTGGCTGGTTTATT
GCTGATAAATCTGGAGCCGGTGAGCGTGGGTCTCGCGGTATCATTGCAGCACTGGGGCCAGATGGTAAGC
CCTCCCGTATCGTAGTTATCTACACGACGGGGAGTCAGGCAACTATGGATGAACGAAATAGACAGATCGC
TGAGATAGGTGCCTCACTGATTAAGCATTGGTAACTGTCAGACCAAGTTTACTCATATATACTTTAGATT
GATTTAAAACTTCATTTTTAATTTAAAAGGATCTAGGTGAAGATCCTTTTTGATAATCTCATGACCAAAA
TCCCTTAACGTGAGTTTTCGTTCCACTGAGCGTCAGACCCCGTAGAAAAGATCAAAGGATCTTCTTGAGA
TCCTTTTTTTCTGCGCGTAATCTGCTGCTTGCAAACAAAAAAACCACCGCTACCAGCGGTGGTTTGTTTG
CCGGATCAAGAGCTACCAACTCTTTTTCCGAAGGTAACTGGCTTCAGCAGAGCGCAGATACCAAATACTG
TTCTTCTAGTGTAGCCGTAGTTAGGCCACCACTTCAAGAACTCTGTAGCACCGCCTACATACCTCGCTCT
GCTAATCCTGTTACCAGTGGCTGCTGCCAGTGGCGATAAGTCGTGTCTTACCGGGTTGGACTCAAGACGA
TAGTTACCGGATAAGGCGCAGCGGTCGGGCTGAACGGGGGGTTCGTGCACACAGCCCAGCTTGGAGCGAA
CGACCTACACCGAACTGAGATACCTACAGCGTGAGCTATGAGAAAGCGCCACGCTTCCCGAAGGGAGAAA
GGCGGACAGGTATCCGGTAAGCGGCAGGGTCGGAACAGGAGAGCGCACGAGGGAGCTTCCAGGGGGAAAC
GCCTGGTATCTTTATAGTCCTGTCGGGTTTCGCCACCTCTGACTTGAGCGTCGATTTTTGTGATGCTCGT
CAGGGGGGCGGAGCCTATGGAAAAACGCCAGCAACGCGGCCTTTTTACGGTTCCTGGCCTTTTGCTGGCC
TTTTGCTCACATGTTCTTTCCTGCGTTATCCCCTGATTCTGTGGATAACCGTATTACCGCCTTTGAGTGA
GCTGATACCGCTCGCCGCAGCCGAACGACCGAGCGCAGCGAGTCAGTGAGCGAGGAAGCGGAAGAGCGCC
CAATACGCAAACCGCCTCTCCCCGCGCGTTGGCCGATTCATTAATGCAGCTGGCACGACAGGTTTCCCGA
CTGGAAAGCGGGCAGTGAGCGCAACGCAATTAATGTGAGTTAGCTCACTCATTAGGCACCCCAGGCTTTA
CACTTTATGCTTCCGGCTCGTATGTTGTGTGGAATTGTGAGCGGATAACAATTTCACACAGGAAACAGCT
ATGACCATGATTACGCCAAGCTCTAGCTAGAGGTCGACCAATTCTCATGTTTGACAGCTTATCATCGCAG
ATCCGGGCAACGTTGTTGCCATTGCTGCAGGCGCAGAACTGGTAGGTATGGAAGATCTATACATTGAATC
AATATTGGCAATTAGCCATATTAGTCATTGGTTATATAGCATAAATCAATATTGGCTATTGGCCATTGCA
TACGTTGTATCTATATCATAATATGTACATTTATATTGGCTCATGTCCAATATGACCGCCATGTTGACAT
TGATTATTGACTAGTTATTAATAGTAATCAATTACGGGGTCATTAGTTCATAGCCCATATATGGAGTTCC
GCGTTACATAACTTACGGTAAATGGCCCGCCTGGCTGACCGCCCAACGACCCCCGCCCATTGACGTCAAT
AATGACGTATGTTCCCATAGTAACGCCAATAGGGACTTTCCATTGACGTCAATGGGTGGAGTATTTACGG
TAAACTGCCCACTTGGCAGTACATCAAGTGTATCATATGCCAAGTCCGCCCCCTATTGACGTCAATGACG
GTAAATGGCCCGCCTGGCATTATGCCCAGTACATGACCTTACGGGACTTTCCTACTTGGCAGTACATCTA
CGTATTAGTCATCGCTATTACCATGGTGATGCGGTTTTGGCAGTACACCAATGGGCGTGGATAGCGGTTT
GACTCACGGGGATTTCCAAGTCTCCACCCCATTGACGTCAATGGGAGTTTGTTTTGGCACCAAAATCAAC
GGGACTTTCCAAAATGTCGTAATAACCCCGCCCCGTTGACGCAAATGGGCGGTAGGCGTGTACGGTGGGA
GGTCTATATAAGCAGAGCTCGTTTAGTGAACCGTCAGATCCTCACTCTCTTCCGCATCGCTGTCTGCGAG
GGCCAGCTGTTGGGCTCGCGGTTGAGGACAAACTCTTCGCGGTCTTTCCAGTACTCTTGGATCGGAAACC
CGTCGGCCTCCGAACGGTACTCCGCCACCGAGGGACCTGAGCGAGTCCGCATCGACCGGATCGGAAAACC
T
